Addgene plasmid #143820: TFORF1529
Purpose: Lentiviral vector for overexpressing transcription factor ORFs with unique 24-bp barcodes. Barcodes facilitate identification of transcription factors in pooled screens.
Depositing lab: Feng Zhang. Depositing organization: Broad Institute. Publication: A transcription factor atlas of directed differentiation. Joung J, Ma S, Tay T, Geiger-Schuller KR, Kirchgatterer PC, Verdine VK, Guo B, Arias-Garcia MA, Allen WE, Singh A, Kuksenko O, Abudayyeh OO, Gootenberg JS, Fu Z, Macrae RK, Buenrostro JD, Regev A, Zhang F. Cell. 2023 Jan 5;186(1):209-229.e26. doi: 10.1016/j.cell.2022.11.026. PubMed 36608654.
Backbone
  Vector backbone: pLX_TRC317
  Backbone manufacturer: Broad Institute Genetic Perturbation Platform
  Backbone size w/o insert (bp): 8264
  Vector type: Mammalian Expression, Lentiviral
  Selectable markers: Puromycin
Growth in bacteria
  Bacterial resistance: Ampicillin, 100 μg/mL
  Growth temperature: 37°C
  Growth strain: NEB Stable
  Copy number: High Copy
Gene/Insert
  Gene/Insert name: ZNF605
  Species: H. sapiens (human)
  Insert size (bp): 2120
  Entrez Gene: ZNF605 (a.k.a. FLJ14967, FLJ16520, DKFZp686B222, DKFZp451B1818)
  Promoter: EF1a
  Cloning method: Unknown
  Sequencing primers: 5′ GGGTGGAGACTGAAGTTAGGCCAG; 3′ CACATAGCGTAAAAGGAGCAACATAG
Terms and licenses: Academic/Nonprofit Terms; Industry Terms: Not Available to Industry
Depositor comments: NM_001164715,ENST00000392321 . The transcription factor ORF portion of this plasmid was synthesized by Genewiz. Please test multiple small colonies in case of plasmid recombination. To make this collection available in a timely manner, a portion of this collection was not fully sequenced by Addgene. If an Addgene verified full plasmid sequence is not available, please contact us prior to placing an order to request the full sequence.
How to cite: TFORF1529 was a gift from Feng Zhang (Addgene plasmid # 143820 ; http://n2t.net/addgene:143820 ; RRID:Addgene_143820)
