[The description below was written by a language model from this plasmid's Addgene catalogue record and pLannotate feature annotations shown in this document.]
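Description:
TFORF1529 is a third-generation-style, self-inactivating lentiviral expression plasmid built on the pLX_TRC317 backbone. It carries the human zinc-finger gene ZNF605 as one member of a barcoded transcription factor ORF collection. In bacteria it is maintained through a high-copy ColE1/pUC-type origin and selected with ampicillin via the β-lactamase gene. An f1 origin and remnants of a lac/T7/T3 cloning region are also present in the backbone. The depositor notes that the plasmid can recombine, which is a known issue for LTR-containing vectors.

The viral portion begins with an RSV promoter fused to a truncated HIV-1 5' LTR, which drives Tat-independent production of the genomic RNA. This is followed by the Ψ packaging signal with a gag fragment, the RRE for Rev-dependent nuclear export, and a cPPT/CTS element that aids nuclear import of the provirus. An SV40 early promoter drives puromycin N-acetyltransferase for selection of transduced mammalian cells. Downstream, the strong constitutive EF-1α promoter drives the synthesized ZNF605 ORF of roughly 2.1 kb. The annotation tool matched only the first part of this ORF to ZNF605, and the small SUMO and U6 hits in this region are probably spurious short matches. A WPRE enhances transcript stability and expression, and the ΔU3 3' LTR makes the integrated provirus self-inactivating.

According to the record, each ORF in the collection is paired with a unique 24-bp barcode, though the barcode is not annotated in the feature table. The barcode allows the overexpressed factor to be identified in pooled screens, such as those studying directed differentiation.
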