Features (pLannotate 1.2.2; 32 found; start..end, strand, type, name):
      5..231     +  promoter       RSV promoter: Rous sarcoma virus enhancer/promoter
    232..412     +  LTR            5' LTR (truncated): truncated 5' long terminal repeat (LTR) from HIV-1
    459..584     +  misc_feature   HIV-1 Ψ: packaging signal of human immunodeficiency virus type 1
    568..931     +  CDS            HIV-1 gag (fragment): gag protein from human immunodeficiency virus 1; gag
   1077..1310    +  misc_feature   RRE: The Rev response element (RRE) of HIV-1 allows for Rev-dependent mRNA export from the nucleus to the cytoplasm.
   1687..1713    +  CDS            Rev (fragment): human immunodeficiency virus 1 (HIV-1) Rev protein; rev; enhances nuclear export of unspliced and incompletely spliced viral mRNAs
   1720..1743    +  promoter       SV40 promoter (fragment): SV40 early promoter
   1744..1815    +  promoter       SV40 promoter (fragment): SV40 enhancer and early promoter
   1839..1974    +  rep_origin     SV40 ori: SV40 origin of replication
   2020..2616    +  CDS            PuroR (fragment): puromycin N-acetyltransferase; pac from Streptomyces; confers resistance to puromycin
   2665..2782    +  misc_feature   cPPT/CTS: central polypurine tract and central termination sequence of HIV-1
   2847..2913    +  CDS            small t antigen (fragment): SV40 (simian virus 40) small t antigen
   2920..4098    +  promoter       EF-1α promoter: strong constitutive promoter for human elongation factor EF-1α
   4115..4801    +  CDS            ZNF605 (fragment): ZN605_HUMAN - Experimental evidence at transcript level: Swiss-Prot protein existence level 2. May be involved in transcriptional regulation. From Homo sapiens (Human).
   5584..5600    +  CDS            SUMO (fragment): cleavable ubiquitin-like protein tag; S. cerevisiae SMT3 (truncated and modified); modified to prevent cleavage by eukaryotic SUMO proteases
   6146..6199    +  promoter       U6 promoter (fragment): RNA polymerase III promoter for human U6 snRNA
   6241..6829    +  misc_feature   WPRE: woodchuck hepatitis virus posttranscriptional regulatory element
   6880..6899    +  misc_feature   cPPT/CTS (fragment): central polypurine tract and central termination sequence of HIV-1
   6901..7134    +  LTR            3' LTR (ΔU3): self-inactivating 3' long terminal repeat (LTR) from HIV-1
   7212..7333    +  polyA_signal   SV40 poly(A) signal: SV40 polyadenylation signal
   7373..7508    +  rep_origin     SV40 ori: SV40 origin of replication
   7529..7547    -  promoter       T7 promoter: promoter for bacteriophage T7 RNA polymerase
   7555..7710    +  CDS            lacZα (fragment): LacZα fragment of β-galactosidase; lacZ fragment
   7715..8143    +  rep_origin     f1 ori (sequence partly withheld): f1 bacteriophage origin of replication; arrow indicates direction of (+) strand synthesis
   8196..8300    +  promoter       AmpR promoter: bla
   8301..9161    +  CDS            AmpR: β-lactamase; bla; confers resistance to ampicillin, carbenicillin, and related antibiotics
   9332..9920    +  rep_origin     ori: high-copy-number ColE1/pMB1/pBR322/pUC origin of replication
  10103..10195   +  CDS            lacI (fragment): lac repressor; lacI; The lac repressor binds to the lac operator to inhibit transcription in E. coli. This inhibition can be relieved by adding lactose or isopropyl-β-D-thiogalactopyranoside (IPTG).
  10208..10229   +  protein_bind   CAP binding site: CAP binding activates transcription in the presence of cAMP. E. coli catabolite activator protein
  10244..10274   +  promoter       lac promoter: promoter for the E. coli lac operon
  10282..10298   +  protein_bind   lac operator: The lac repressor binds to the lac operator to inhibit transcription in E. coli. This inhibition can be relieved by adding lactose or isopropyl-β-D-thiogalactopyranoside (IPTG). lac repressor encoded by lacI
  10343..10361   +  promoter       T3 promoter: promoter for bacteriophage T3 RNA polymerase
>Addgene plasmid #143820 | TFORF1529 | addgene full sequence | sequence record 396256 | Addgene NGS Result
TTAATGTAGTCTTATGCAATACTCTTGTAGTCTTGCAACATGGTAACGATGAGTTAGCAACATGCCTTAC
AAGGAGAGAAAAAGCACCGTGCATGCCGATTGGTGGAAGTAAGGTGGTACGATCGTGCCTTATTAGGAAG
GCAACAGACGGGTCTGACATGGATTGGACGAACCACTGAATTGCCGCATTGCAGAGATATTGTATTTAAG
TGCCTAGCTCGATACATAAACGGGTCTCTCTGGTTAGACCAGATCTGAGCCTGGGAGCTCTCTGGCTAAC
TAGGGAACCCACTGCTTAAGCCTCAATAAAGCTTGCCTTGAGTGCTTCAAGTAGTGTGTGCCCGTCTGTT
GTGTGACTCTGGTAACTAGAGATCCCTCAGACCCTTTTAGTCAGTGTGGAAAATCTCTAGCAGTGGCGCC
CGAACAGGGACTTGAAAGCGAAAGGGAAACCAGAGGAGCTCTCTCGACGCAGGACTCGGCTTGCTGAAGC
GCGCACGGCAAGAGGCGAGGGGCGGCGACTGGTGAGTACGCCAAAAATTTTGACTAGCGGAGGCTAGAAG
GAGAGAGATGGGTGCGAGAGCGTCAGTATTAAGCGGGGGAGAATTAGATCGCGATGGGAAAAAATTCGGT
TAAGGCCAGGGGGAAAGAAAAAATATAAATTAAAACATATAGTATGGGCAAGCAGGGAGCTAGAACGATT
CGCAGTTAATCCTGGCCTGTTAGAAACATCAGAAGGCTGTAGACAAATACTGGGACAGCTACAACCATCC
CTTCAGACAGGATCAGAAGAACTTAGATCATTATATAATACAGTAGCAACCCTCTATTGTGTGCATCAAA
GGATAGAGATAAAAGACACCAAGGAAGCTTTAGACAAGATAGAGGAAGAGCAAAACAAAAGTAAGACCAC
CGCACAGCAAGCGGCCGCTGATCTTCAGACCTGGAGGAGGAGATATGAGGGACAATTGGAGAAGTGAATT
ATATAAATATAAAGTAGTAAAAATTGAACCATTAGGAGTAGCACCCACCAAGGCAAAGAGAAGAGTGGTG
CAGAGAGAAAAAAGAGCAGTGGGAATAGGAGCTTTGTTCCTTGGGTTCTTGGGAGCAGCAGGAAGCACTA
TGGGCGCAGCGTCAATGACGCTGACGGTACAGGCCAGACAATTATTGTCTGGTATAGTGCAGCAGCAGAA
CAATTTGCTGAGGGCTATTGAGGCGCAACAGCATCTGTTGCAACTCACAGTCTGGGGCATCAAGCAGCTC
CAGGCAAGAATCCTGGCTGTGGAAAGATACCTAAAGGATCAACAGCTCCTGGGGATTTGGGGTTGCTCTG
GAAAACTCATTTGCACCACTGCTGTGCCTTGGAATGCTAGTTGGAGTAATAAATCTCTGGAACAGATTTG
GAATCACACGACCTGGATGGAGTGGGACAGAGAAATTAACAATTACACAAGCTTAATACACTCCTTAATT
GAAGAATCGCAAAACCAGCAAGAAAAGAATGAACAAGAATTATTGGAATTAGATAAATGGGCAAGTTTGT
GGAATTGGTTTAACATAACAAATTGGCTGTGGTATATAAAATTATTCATAATGATAGTAGGAGGCTTGGT
AGGTTTAAGAATAGTTTTTGCTGTACTTTCTATAGTGAATAGAGTTAGGCAGGGATATTCACCATTATCG
TTTCAGACCCACCTCCCAACCCCGAGGGGACCCATGCATTGCATCTCAATTAGTCAGCAACCAGGTGTGG
AAAGTCCCCAGGCTCCCCAGCAGGCAGAAGTATGCAAAGCATGCGTCTCAATTAGTCAGCAACCATAGTC
CCGCCCCTAACTCCGCCCATCCCGCCCCTAACTCCGCCCAGTTCCGCCCATTCTCCGCCCCATGGCTGAC
TAATTTTTTTTATTTATGCAGAGGCCGAGGCCGCCTCGGCCTCTGAGCTATTCCAGAAGTAGTGAGGAGG
CTTTTTTGGAGGCCTAGGCTTTTGCAAAAAGCTTTCTAGAGGTACCACCGGAGCTTACCATGACCGAGTA
CAAGCCCACGGTGCGCCTCGCCACCCGCGACGACGTCCCCAGGGCCGTACGCACCCTCGCCGCCGCGTTC
GCCGACTACCCCGCCACGCGCCACACCGTCGATCCGGACCGCCACATCGAGCGGGTCACCGAGCTGCAAG
AACTCTTCCTCACGCGCGTCGGGCTCGACATCGGCAAGGTGTGGGTCGCGGACGACGGCGCCGCCGTGGC
GGTCTGGACCACGCCGGAGAGCGTCGAAGCGGGGGCGGTGTTCGCCGAGATCGGCCCGCGCATGGCCGAG
TTGAGCGGTTCCCGGCTGGCCGCGCAGCAACAGATGGAAGGCCTCCTGGCGCCGCACCGGCCCAAGGAGC
CCGCGTGGTTCCTGGCCACCGTCGGCGTCTCGCCCGACCACCAGGGCAAGGGTCTGGGCAGCGCCGTCGT
GCTCCCCGGAGTGGAGGCGGCCGAGCGCGCCGGGGTGCCCGCCTTCCTGGAGACCTCCGCGCCCCGCAAC
CTCCCCTTCTACGAGCGGCTCGGCTTCACCGTCACCGCCGACGTCGAGGTGCCCGAAGGACCGCGCACCT
GGTGCATGACCCGCAAGCCCGGTGCCAGTTAACGAATTCTAGATCTTGAGACAAATGGCAGTATTCATCC
ACAATTTTAAAAGAAAAGGGGGGATTGGGGGGTACAGTGCAGGGGAAAGAATAGTAGACATAATAGCAAC
AGACATACAAACTAAAGAATTACAAAAACAAATTACAAAAATTCAAAATTTTCGGGTTTATTACAGGGAC
AGCAGAGATCCACTTTGGCGCCGGCTCGAGGCCTGCAGGTGCAAAGATGGATAAAGTTTTAAACAGAGAG
GAATCTTTGCAGCTAATGGACCTTCTAGGTCTTGAAAGGAGTGGGAATTGGCTCCGGTGCCCGTCAGTGG
GCAGAGCGCACATCGCCCACAGTCCCCGAGAAGTTGGGGGGAGGGGTCGGCAATTGAACCGGTGCCTAGA
GAAGGTGGCGCGGGGTAAACTGGGAAAGTGATGTCGTGTACTGGCTCCGCCTTTTTCCCGAGGGTGGGGG
AGAACCGTATATAAGTGCAGTAGTCGCCGTGAACGTTCTTTTTCGCAACGGGTTTGCCGCCAGAACACAG
GTAAGTGCCGTGTGTGGTTCCCGCGGGCCTGGCCTCTTTACGGGTTATGGCCCTTGCGTGCCTTGAATTA
CTTCCACCTGGCTGCAGTACGTGATTCTTGATCCCGAGCTTCGGGTTGGAAGTGGGTGGGAGAGTTCGAG
GCCTTGCGCTTAAGGAGCCCCTTCGCCTCGTGCTTGAGTTGAGGCCTGGCCTGGGCGCTGGGGCCGCCGC
GTGCGAATCTGGTGGCACCTTCGCGCCTGTCTCGCTGCTTTCGATAAGTCTCTAGCCATTTAAAATTTTT
GATGACCTGCTGCGACGCTTTTTTTCTGGCAAGATAGTCTTGTAAATGCGGGCCAAGATCTGCACACTGG
TATTTCGGTTTTTGGGGCCGCGGGCGGCGACGGGGCCCGTGCGTCCCAGCGCACATGTTCGGCGAGGCGG
GGCCTGCGAGCGCGGCCACCGAGAATCGGACGGGGGTAGTCTCAAGCTGGCCGGCCTGCTCTGGTGCCTG
GCCTCGCGCCGCCGTGTATCGCCCCGCCCTGGGCGGCAAGGCTGGCCCGGTCGGCACCAGTTGCGTGAGC
GGAAAGATGGCCGCTTCCCGGCCCTGCTGCAGGGAGCTCAAAATGGAGGACGCGGCGCTCGGGAGAGCGG
GCGGGTGAGTCACCCACACAAAGGAAAAGGGCCTTTCCGTCCTCAGCCGTCGCTTCATGTGACTCCACGG
AGTACCGGGCGCCGTCCAGGCACCTCGATTAGTTCTCGAGCTTTTGGAGTACGTCGTCTTTAGGTTGGGG
GGAGGGGTTTTATGCGATGGAGTTTCCCCACACTGAGTGGGTGGAGACTGAAGTTAGGCCAGCTTGGCAC
TTGATGTAATTCTCCTTGGAATTTGCCCTTTTTGAGTTTGGATCTTGGTTCATTCTCAAGCCTCAGACAG
TGGTTCAAAGTTTTTTTCTTCCATTTCAGGTGTCGTGAGGCTAGCACCGCCACCATGATCCAGTCACAGA
TATCATTTGAGGATGTGGCTGTGGATTTCACGCTGGAGGAATGGCAGCTACTTAATCCTACTCAGAAGAA
CTTGTACAGAGATGTGATGTTGGAGAACTATAGCAATCTGGTTTTCTTGGGTTTTCAAATTCTCAAACCT
GATGCAATGTTCAAACTGGAACAACAAGATCCATGGATAATAGGTCAAGAAATCCTAAATCAGAACTTTT
CAGAAGTCTGGCTAGATAATCCCAAAATGTGGCTCCGAGATAATCAAGACAACCTTAAAAGTATGGAGAG
AGGCCATAAATATGATGTTTTTGGAAAAATATTTAATTCAAGCATAAACATTGTTCATGTAGGACTGCGA
TCCCATAAATGTGGCACAGGAGAAAAAAGTTTGAAATGTCCTTTTGATTTGCTTATTCCAAAAAATAATT
GTGAAAGAAAGAAAATTGATGAACTCAATAAGAAATTATTGTTCTGTATCAAACCTGGCAGAACCCATGG
TGGGATAAAATACTGTGATTGCAGTACATGTAGAAAATCCAGCAACGAAGAGCCATGGCTCACTGCTAAT
CACATAACACACACAGGAGTCTATTTATGCATGGAATGTGGCAGATTTTTTAACAAGAAGTCACAACTTG
TTATACACCAGAGAACTCATACAGGAGAGAAGCCCTATCAATGCAGTGAGTGTGGAAAAGCCTTTTCACA
GAAGTCACTGCTCACGGTTCATCAAAGAACTCACTCAGGAGAAAAACCGCATGGGTGCAGCGAATGTCAG
AAAGCTTTTAGTAGGAAGTCACTCCTCATTTTACATCAGAGAATTCATACTGGAGAGAAGCCGTATGGAT
GCAGTGAATGTGGAAAAGCCTTCAGTAGGAAGTCGCAGCTTAAAAGACATCAGATAACGCACACAATAGA
GAAACCCTACAGTTGCAGTGAGTGTGGGAAAGCATTCTCCCAGAAATTAAAACTCATCACACATCAGAGA
GCGCACACAGGAGAGAAACCCTATCCATGTAGTCACTGTGGAAAAGCCTTCTTTTGGAAGTCGCAGCTGA
TTACTCATCAGAGGACCCACACAGGGAAGAAACCTTACGGATGTGGTGAGTGTCAAAAAGCCTTCAGCAG
GAACTCACTTCTCATTAGGCATCAGAGGATTCATACAGGAGAGAAGCCCTACGAATGCAACGAATGTGGT
GAAGCCTTCATCAGAAAACCACAGCTGATTAAACATCAGATAACTCACACAGGAGAGAAGAACTATCGAT
GCAGTGATTGTGAGGAGGCCTTCTTTAAGAAGTCAGAGTTAATAAGACATCAAAAAATTCACTTAGGAGA
GAAACCATATGGATGCATTCAATGTGGGAAAACCTTCTTTGGGAAGTCCCAGCTCCTAACGCATCACAGA
ACACACACTGGGGAGAAGCCTTATGAATGCAGTGAGTGTGGGAAGGCCTTCACCCAGAAGTCAAGCCTGA
TATCACATCAGAGAACACATACAGGTGAGAAACCCTATGAATGCAGTGAATGCAGGAAAACCTTCAGTGA
GAAGTCAAGTCTCATTCATCATCAGAGAACCCATACTGGAGAAAAGCCCTTTGAATGTAGTGAATGTAGG
AAAGCTTTTGCCTGGAAGCCACAGCTTCTTAGGCATCAGAGAATTCATACAGGGGAGAAACCCTATGAAT
GCAGTGAATGTGGGAAAGCATTTGTTCAGAAAGTGCAGCTCATTAAGCATCAAAGAAATCACACAGGAGA
GAAAACCTATGGATGCAGCGATTGTGCAAAAGCTTTCTTTGAGAAGGCACAGCTGATTATACATCAGAGA
ATTCATACAGGAGAGAGACCATATAAATGTGGTGAATGTGGGAAATCTTTCACAAGAAAGTCACACCTTA
TGAGGCATCAGAGGATTCATACAGGAGATAAATACTATGGATGCAATGAGTGTGGGACCACCTTCAACAG
GAAGTCGCAGCTTATGATACATCAGAGAAATCATATAATATAGTAATGAACTAGTCCGTAACTTGAAAGT
ATTTCGATTTCTTGGCTTTATATATCTTGTGGAAAGGACGAATAGTTGGAGTATAGGTCGATAACACGCG
TTAAGTCGACAATCAACCTCTGGATTACAAAATTTGTGAAAGATTGACTGGTATTCTTAACTATGTTGCT
CCTTTTACGCTATGTGGATACGCTGCTTTAATGCCTTTGTATCATGCTATTGCTTCCCGTATGGCTTTCA
TTTTCTCCTCCTTGTATAAATCCTGGTTGCTGTCTCTTTATGAGGAGTTGTGGCCCGTTGTCAGGCAACG
TGGCGTGGTGTGCACTGTGTTTGCTGACGCAACCCCCACTGGTTGGGGCATTGCCACCACCTGTCAGCTC
CTTTCCGGGACTTTCGCTTTCCCCCTCCCTATTGCCACGGCGGAACTCATCGCCGCCTGCCTTGCCCGCT
GCTGGACAGGGGCTCGGCTGTTGGGCACTGACAATTCCGTGGTGTTGTCGGGGAAATCATCGTCCTTTCC
TTGGCTGCTCGCCTGTGTTGCCACCTGGATTCTGCGCGGGACGTCCTTCTGCTACGTCCCTTCGGCCCTC
AATCCAGCGGACCTTCCTTCCCGCGGCCTGCTGCCGGCTCTGCGGCCTCTTCCGCGTCTTCGCCTTCGCC
CTCAGACGAGTCGGATCTCCCTTTGGGCCGCCTCCCCGCGTCGACTTTAAGACCAATGACTTACAAGGCA
GCTGTAGATCTTAGCCACTTTTTAAAAGAAAAGGGGGGACTGGAAGGGCTAATTCACTCCCAACGAAGAC
AAGATCTGCTTTTTGCTTGTACTGGGTCTCTCTGGTTAGACCAGATCTGAGCCTGGGAGCTCTCTGGCTA
ACTAGGGAACCCACTGCTTAAGCCTCAATAAAGCTTGCCTTGAGTGCTTCAAGTAGTGTGTGCCCGTCTG
TTGTGTGACTCTGGTAACTAGAGATCCCTCAGACCCTTTTAGTCAGTGTGGAAAATCTCTAGCAGTACGT
ATAGTAGTTCATGTCATCTTATTATTCAGTATTTATAACTTGCAAAGAAATGAATATCAGAGAGTGAGAG
GAACTTGTTTATTGCAGCTTATAATGGTTACAAATAAAGCAATAGCATCACAAATTTCACAAATAAAGCA
TTTTTTTCACTGCATTCTAGTTGTGGTTTGTCCAAACTCATCAATGTATCTTATCATGTCTGGCTCTAGC
TATCCCGCCCCTAACTCCGCCCATCCCGCCCCTAACTCCGCCCAGTTCCGCCCATTCTCCGCCCCATGGC
TGACTAATTTTTTTTATTTATGCAGAGGCCGAGGCCGCCTCGGCCTCTGAGCTATTCCAGAAGTAGTGAG
GAGGCTTTTTTGGAGGCCTAGGGACGTACCCAATTCGCCCTATAGTGAGTCGTATTACGCGCGCTCACTG
GCCGTCGTTTTACAACGTCGTGACTGGGAAAACCCTGGCGTTACCCAACTTAATCGCCTTGCAGCACATC
CCCCTTTCGCCAGCTGGCGTAATAGCGAAGAGGCCCGCACCGATCGCCCTTCCCAACAGTTGCGCAGCCT
GAATGGCGAATGGG
[124 nt withheld, positions 7715-7838]
C
[91 nt withheld, positions 7840-7930]
A
[49 nt withheld, positions 7932-7980]
CCTTTGACGTTGGAGTCCACGTTCTTT
[37 nt withheld, positions 8008-8044]
ACCCTATCTCGGTCTATTCTTTTGATTTATAAGGGATTTTGCCGATTTCGGCCTATTGGTTAAAAAATGA
GCTGATTTAACAAAAATTTAACGCGAATTTTAACAAAATATTAACGCTTACAATTTAGGTGGCACTTTTC
GGGGAAATGTGCGCGGAACCCCTATTTGTTTATTTTTCTAAATACATTCAAATATGTATCCGCTCATGAG
ACAATAACCCTGATAAATGCTTCAATAATATTGAAAAAGGAAGAGTATGAGTATTCAACATTTCCGTGTC
GCCCTTATTCCCTTTTTTGCGGCATTTTGCCTTCCTGTTTTTGCTCACCCAGAAACGCTGGTGAAAGTAA
AAGATGCTGAAGATCAGTTGGGTGCACGAGTGGGTTACATCGAACTGGATCTCAACAGCGGTAAGATCCT
TGAGAGTTTTCGCCCCGAAGAACGTTTTCCAATGATGAGCACTTTTAAAGTTCTGCTATGTGGCGCGGTA
TTATCCCGTATTGACGCCGGGCAAGAGCAACTCGGTCGCCGCATACACTATTCTCAGAATGACTTGGTTG
AGTACTCACCAGTCACAGAAAAGCATCTTACGGATGGCATGACAGTAAGAGAATTATGCAGTGCTGCCAT
AACCATGAGTGATAACACTGCGGCCAACTTACTTCTGACAACGATCGGAGGACCGAAGGAGCTAACCGCT
TTTTTGCACAACATGGGGGATCATGTAACTCGCCTTGATCGTTGGGAACCGGAGCTGAATGAAGCCATAC
CAAACGACGAGCGTGACACCACGATGCCTGTAGCAATGGCAACAACGTTGCGCAAACTATTAACTGGCGA
ACTACTTACTCTAGCTTCCCGGCAACAATTAATAGACTGGATGGAGGCGGATAAAGTTGCAGGACCACTT
CTGCGCTCGGCCCTTCCGGCTGGCTGGTTTATTGCTGATAAATCTGGAGCCGGTGAGCGTGGGTCTCGCG
GTATCATTGCAGCACTGGGGCCAGATGGTAAGCCCTCCCGTATCGTAGTTATCTACACGACGGGGAGTCA
GGCAACTATGGATGAACGAAATAGACAGATCGCTGAGATAGGTGCCTCACTGATTAAGCATTGGTAACTG
TCAGACCAAGTTTACTCATATATACTTTAGATTGATTTAAAACTTCATTTTTAATTTAAAAGGATCTAGG
TGAAGATCCTTTTTGATAATCTCATGACCAAAATCCCTTAACGTGAGTTTTCGTTCCACTGAGCGTCAGA
CCCCGTAGAAAAGATCAAAGGATCTTCTTGAGATCCTTTTTTTCTGCGCGTAATCTGCTGCTTGCAAACA
AAAAAACCACCGCTACCAGCGGTGGTTTGTTTGCCGGATCAAGAGCTACCAACTCTTTTTCCGAAGGTAA
CTGGCTTCAGCAGAGCGCAGATACCAAATACTGTTCTTCTAGTGTAGCCGTAGTTAGGCCACCACTTCAA
GAACTCTGTAGCACCGCCTACATACCTCGCTCTGCTAATCCTGTTACCAGTGGCTGCTGCCAGTGGCGAT
AAGTCGTGTCTTACCGGGTTGGACTCAAGACGATAGTTACCGGATAAGGCGCAGCGGTCGGGCTGAACGG
GGGGTTCGTGCACACAGCCCAGCTTGGAGCGAACGACCTACACCGAACTGAGATACCTACAGCGTGAGCT
ATGAGAAAGCGCCACGCTTCCCGAAGGGAGAAAGGCGGACAGGTATCCGGTAAGCGGCAGGGTCGGAACA
GGAGAGCGCACGAGGGAGCTTCCAGGGGGAAACGCCTGGTATCTTTATAGTCCTGTCGGGTTTCGCCACC
TCTGACTTGAGCGTCGATTTTTGTGATGCTCGTCAGGGGGGCGGAGCCTATGGAAAAACGCCAGCAACGC
GGCCTTTTTACGGTTCCTGGCCTTTTGCTGGCCTTTTGCTCACATGTTCTTTCCTGCGTTATCCCCTGAT
TCTGTGGATAACCGTATTACCGCCTTTGAGTGAGCTGATACCGCTCGCCGCAGCCGAACGACCGAGCGCA
GCGAGTCAGTGAGCGAGGAAGCGGAAGAGCGCCCAATACGCAAACCGCCTCTCCCCGCGCGTTGGCCGAT
TCATTAATGCAGCTGGCACGACAGGTTTCCCGACTGGAAAGCGGGCAGTGAGCGCAACGCAATTAATGTG
AGTTAGCTCACTCATTAGGCACCCCAGGCTTTACACTTTATGCTTCCGGCTCGTATGTTGTGTGGAATTG
TGAGCGGATAACAATTTCACACAGGAAACAGCTATGACCATGATTACGCCAAGCGCGCAATTAACCCTCA
CTAAAGGGAACAAAAGCTGGAGCTGCAAGC
