>Addgene plasmid #143820 | TFORF1529 | depositor partial sequence | sequence record 283587 | Insert
ACCGCCACCATGATCCAGTCACAGATATCATTTGAGGATGTGGCTGTGGATTTCACGCTGGAGGAATGGC
AGCTACTTAATCCTACTCAGAAGAACTTGTACAGAGATGTGATGTTGGAGAACTATAGCAATCTGGTTTT
CTTGGGTTTTCAAATTCTCAAACCTGATGCAATGTTCAAACTGGAACAACAAGATCCATGGATAATAGGT
CAAGAAATCCTAAATCAGAACTTTTCAGAAGTCTGGCTAGATAATCCCAAAATGTGGCTCCGAGATAATC
AAGACAACCTTAAAAGTATGGAGAGAGGCCATAAATATGATGTTTTTGGAAAAATATTTAATTCAAGCAT
AAACATTGTTCATGTAGGACTGCGATCCCATAAATGTGGCACAGGAGAAAAAAGTTTGAAATGTCCTTTT
GATTTGCTTATTCCAAAAAATAATTGTGAAAGAAAGAAAATTGATGAACTCAATAAGAAATTATTGTTCT
GTATCAAACCTGGCAGAACCCATGGTGGGATAAAATACTGTGATTGCAGTACATGTAGAAAATCCAGCAA
CGAAGAGCCATGGCTCACTGCTAATCACATAACACACACAGGAGTCTATTTATGCATGGAATGTGGCAGA
TTTTTTAACAAGAAGTCACAACTTGTTATACACCAGAGAACTCATACAGGAGAGAAGCCCTATCAATGCA
GTGAGTGTGGAAAAGCCTTTTCACAGAAGTCACTGCTCACGGTTCATCAAAGAACTCACTCAGGAGAAAA
ACCGCATGGGTGCAGCGAATGTCAGAAAGCTTTTAGTAGGAAGTCACTCCTCATTTTACATCAGAGAATT
CATACTGGAGAGAAGCCGTATGGATGCAGTGAATGTGGAAAAGCCTTCAGTAGGAAGTCGCAGCTTAAAA
GACATCAGATAACGCACACAATAGAGAAACCCTACAGTTGCAGTGAGTGTGGGAAAGCATTCTCCCAGAA
ATTAAAACTCATCACACATCAGAGAGCGCACACAGGAGAGAAACCCTATCCATGTAGTCACTGTGGAAAA
GCCTTCTTTTGGAAGTCGCAGCTGATTACTCATCAGAGGACCCACACAGGGAAGAAACCTTACGGATGTG
GTGAGTGTCAAAAAGCCTTCAGCAGGAACTCACTTCTCATTAGGCATCAGAGGATTCATACAGGAGAGAA
GCCCTACGAATGCAACGAATGTGGTGAAGCCTTCATCAGAAAACCACAGCTGATTAAACATCAGATAACT
CACACAGGAGAGAAGAACTATCGATGCAGTGATTGTGAGGAGGCCTTCTTTAAGAAGTCAGAGTTAATAA
GACATCAAAAAATTCACTTAGGAGAGAAACCATATGGATGCATTCAATGTGGGAAAACCTTCTTTGGGAA
GTCCCAGCTCCTAACGCATCACAGAACACACACTGGGGAGAAGCCTTATGAATGCAGTGAGTGTGGGAAG
GCCTTCACCCAGAAGTCAAGCCTGATATCACATCAGAGAACACATACAGGTGAGAAACCCTATGAATGCA
GTGAATGCAGGAAAACCTTCAGTGAGAAGTCAAGTCTCATTCATCATCAGAGAACCCATACTGGAGAAAA
GCCCTTTGAATGTAGTGAATGTAGGAAAGCTTTTGCCTGGAAGCCACAGCTTCTTAGGCATCAGAGAATT
CATACAGGGGAGAAACCCTATGAATGCAGTGAATGTGGGAAAGCATTTGTTCAGAAAGTGCAGCTCATTA
AGCATCAAAGAAATCACACAGGAGAGAAAACCTATGGATGCAGCGATTGTGCAAAAGCTTTCTTTGAGAA
GGCACAGCTGATTATACATCAGAGAATTCATACAGGAGAGAGACCATATAAATGTGGTGAATGTGGGAAA
TCTTTCACAAGAAAGTCACACCTTATGAGGCATCAGAGGATTCATACAGGAGATAAATACTATGGATGCA
ATGAGTGTGGGACCACCTTCAACAGGAAGTCGCAGCTTATGATACATCAGAGAAATCATATAATATAGTA
ATGAACTAGTCCGTAACTTGAAAGTATTTCGATTTCTTGGCTTTATATATCTTGTGGAAAGGACGAATAG
TTGGAGTATAGGTCGATAAC
