>Addgene plasmid #143820 | TFORF1529 | depositor partial sequence | sequence record 283588 | Barcode
ATAGTTGGAGTATAGGTCGATAAC
